>Addgene plasmid #173018 | pcDNA3-Tsapphire-StagRFP-SrcAR | addgene full sequence | sequence record 344975 | Addgene NGS Result
CACATTTCCCCGAAAAGTGCCACCTGACGTCGACGGATCGGGAGATCTCCCGATCCCCTATGGTGCACTC
TCAGTACAATCTGCTCTGATGCCGCATAGTTAAGCCAGTATCTGCTCCCTGCTTGTGTGTTGGAGGTCGC
TGAGTAGTGCGCGAGCAAAATTTAAGCTACAACAAGGCAAGGCTTGACCGACAATTGCATGAAGAATCTG
CTTAGGGTTAGGCGTTTTGCGCTGCTTCGCGATGTACGGGCCAGATATACGCGTTGACATTGATTATTGA
CTAGTTATTAATAGTAATCAATTACGGGGTCATTAGTTCATAGCCCATATATGGAGTTCCGCGTTACATA
ACTTACGGTAAATGGCCCGCCTGGCTGACCGCCCAACGACCCCCGCCCATTGACGTCAATAATGACGTAT
GTTCCCATAGTAACGCCAATAGGGACTTTCCATTGACGTCAATGGGTGGAGTATTTACGGTAAACTGCCC
ACTTGGCAGTACATCAAGTGTATCATATGCCAAGTACGCCCCCTATTGACGTCAATGACGGTAAATGGCC
CGCCTGGCATTATGCCCAGTACATGACCTTATGGGACTTTCCTACTTGGCAGTACATCTACGTATTAGTC
ATCGCTATTACCATGGTGATGCGGTTTTGGCAGTACATCAATGGGCGTGGATAGCGGTTTGACTCACGGG
GATTTCCAAGTCTCCACCCCATTGACGTCAATGGGAGTTTGTTTTGGCACCAAAATCAACGGGACTTTCC
AAAATGTCGTAACAACTCCGCCCCATTGACGCAAATGGGCGGTAGGCGTGTACGGTGGGAGGTCTATATA
AGCAGAGCTCTCTGGCTAACTAGAGAACCCACTGCTTACTGGCTTATCGAAATTAATACGACTCACTATA
GGGAGACCCAAGCTTGCGGCCGCCACCATGGTGCGGGGTTCTCATCATCATCATCATCATGGTATGGCTA
GCATGACTGGTGGACAGCAAATGGGTCGGGATCTGTACGACGATGACGATAAGGATCCCATGGTGAGCAA
GGGCGAGGAGCTGTTCACCGGGGTGGTGCCCATCCTGGTCGAGCTGGACGGCGACGTAAACGGCCACAAG
TTCAGCGTGTCCGGCGAGGGCGAGGGCGATGCCACCTACGGCAAGCTGACCCTGAAGTTCATCTGCACCA
CCGGCAAGCTGCCCGTGCCCTGGCCCACCCTCGTGACCACCTTCTCCTACGGCGTGATGGTGTTCGCCCG
CTACCCCGACCACATGAAGCAGCACGACTTCTTCAAGTCCGCCATGCCCGAAGGCTACGTCCAGGAGCGC
ACCATCTTCTTCAAGGACGACGGCAACTACAAGACCCGCGCCGAGGTGAAGTTCGAGGGCGACACCCTGG
TGAACCGCATCGAGCTGAAGGGCATCGACTTCAAGGAGGACGGCAACATCCTGGGGCACAAGCTGGAGTA
CAACTTCAACAGCCACAACGTCTATATCATGGCCGACAAGCAGAAGAACGGCATCAAGGCCAACTTCAAG
ATCCGCCACAACATCGAGGACGGCGGCGTGCAGCTCGCCGACCACTACCAGCAGAACACCCCCATCGGCG
ACGGCCCCGTGCTGCTGCCCGACAACCACTACCTGAGCATCCAGTCCGCCCTGAGCAAAGACCCCAACGA
GAAGCGCGATCACATGGTCCTGCTGGAGTTCGTGACCGCCGCCGGGATCACTCTCGGCATGGACGAGCTG
TACAAGCGCATGCATTGGTATTTTGGGAAGATCACTCGTCGGGAGTCCGAGCGGCTGCTGCTCAACCCCG
AAAACCCCCGGGGAACCTTCTTGGTCCGGGAGAGCGAGACGACAAAAGGTGCCTATTGCCTCTCCGTTTC
TGACTTTGACAACGCCAAGGGGCTCAATGTGAAGCACTACAAGATCCGCAAGCTGGACAGCGGCGGCTTC
TACATCACCTCACGCACACAGTTCAGCAGCCTGCAGCAGCTGGTGGCCTACTACTCCAAACATGCTGATG
GCTTGTGCCACCGCCTGACTAACGTCTGTGGGTCTACATCTGGATCTGGGAAGCCGGGTTCTGGTGAGGG
TTCTTGGATGGAGGACTATGACTACGTCCACCTACAGGGGGAGCTCATGAGCGAGCTGATTAAGGAGAAC
ATGCACATGAAGCTGTACATGGAGGGCACCGTGAACAACCACCACTTCAAGTGCACATCCGAGGGCGAAG
GCAAGCCCTACGAGGGCACCCAGACCATGAGAATCAAGGTGGTCGAGGGCGGCCCTCTCCCCTTCGCCTT
CGACATCCTGGCTACCAGCTTCATGTACGGCAGCAGAACCTTCATCAACCACACCCAGGGCATCCCCGAT
TTCTTTAAGCAGTCCTTCCCTGAGGGCTTCACATGGGAGAGAGTCACCACATACGAAGACGGGGGCGTGC
TGACCGCTACCCAGGACACCAGCCTCCAGGACGGCTGCCTCATCTACAACGTCAAGATCAGAGGGGTGAA
CTTCCCATCCAACGGCCCTGTGATGCAGAAGAAAACACTCGGCTGGGAGGCCAACACCGAGATGCTGTAC
CCCGCTGACGGCGGCCTGGAAGGCAGAACCGTCATGGCCCTGAAGCTCGTGGGCGGGGGCCACCTGATCT
GCAACTTCAAGACCACATACAGATCCAAGAAACCCGCTAAGAACCTCAAGATGCCCGGCGTCTACTATGT
GGACCACAGACTGGAAAGAATCAAGGAGGCCGACAAAGAGACCTACGTCGAGCAGCACGAGGTGGCTGTG
GCCAGATACTGCGACCTCCCTAGCAAACTGGGGCACAAGTAAGAATTCTGCAGATATCCATCACACTGGC
GGCCGCTCGAGCATGCATCTAGAGGGCCCTATTCTATAGTGTCACCTAAATGCTAGAGCTCGCTGATCAG
CCTCGACTGTGCCTTCTAGTTGCCAGCCATCTGTTGTTTGCCCCTCCCCCGTGCCTTCCTTGACCCTGGA
AGGTGCCACTCCCACTGTCCTTTCCTAATAAAATGAGGAAATTGCATCGCATTGTCTGAGTAGGTGTCAT
TCTATTCTGGGGGGTGGGGTGGGGCAGGACAGCAAGGGGGAGGATTGGGAAGACAATAGCAGGCATGCTG
GGGATGCGGTGGGCTCTATGGCTTCTGAGGCGGAAAGAACCAGCTGGGGCTCTAGGGGGTATCCCC
[124 nt withheld, positions 3217-3340]
C
[91 nt withheld, positions 3342-3432]
A
[49 nt withheld, positions 3434-3482]
CCTTTGACGTTGGAGTCCACGTTCTTT
[37 nt withheld, positions 3510-3546]
ACCCTATCTCGGTCTATTCTTTTGATTTATAAGGGATTTTGCCGATTTCGGCCTATTGGTTAAAAAATGA
GCTGATTTAACAAAAATTTAACGCGAATTAATTCTGTGGAATGTGTGTCAGTTAGGGTGTGGAAAGTCCC
CAGGCTCCCCAGCAGGCAGAAGTATGCAAAGCATGCATCTCAATTAGTCAGCAACCAGGTGTGGAAAGTC
CCCAGGCTCCCCAGCAGGCAGAAGTATGCAAAGCATGCATCTCAATTAGTCAGCAACCATAGTCCCGCCC
CTAACTCCGCCCATCCCGCCCCTAACTCCGCCCAGTTCCGCCCATTCTCCGCCCCATGGCTGACTAATTT
TTTTTATTTATGCAGAGGCCGAGGCCGCCTCTGCCTCTGAGCTATTCCAGAAGTAGTGAGGAGGCTTTTT
TGGAGGCCTAGGCTTTTGCAAAAAGCTCCCGGGAGCTTGTATATCCATTTTCGGATCTGATCAAGAGACA
GGATGAGGATCGTTTCGCATGATTGAACAAGATGGATTGCACGCAGGTTCTCCGGCCGCTTGGGTGGAGA
GGCTATTCGGCTATGACTGGGCACAACAGACAATCGGCTGCTCTGATGCCGCCGTGTTCCGGCTGTCAGC
GCAGGGGCGCCCGGTTCTTTTTGTCAAGACCGACCTGTCCGGTGCCCTGAATGAACTGCAGGACGAGGCA
GCGCGGCTATCGTGGCTGGCCACGACGGGCGTTCCTTGCGCAGCTGTGCTCGACGTTGTCACTGAAGCGG
GAAGGGACTGGCTGCTATTGGGCGAAGTGCCGGGGCAGGATCTCCTGTCATCTCACCTTGCTCCTGCCGA
GAAAGTATCCATCATGGCTGATGCAATGCGGCGGCTGCATACGCTTGATCCGGCTACCTGCCCATTCGAC
CACCAAGCGAAACATCGCATCGAGCGAGCACGTACTCGGATGGAAGCCGGTCTTGTCGATCAGGATGATC
TGGACGAAGAGCATCAGGGGCTCGCGCCAGCCGAACTGTTCGCCAGGCTCAAGGCGCGCATGCCCGACGG
CGAGGATCTCGTCGTGACCCATGGCGATGCCTGCTTGCCGAATATCATGGTGGAAAATGGCCGCTTTTCT
GGATTCATCGACTGTGGCCGGCTGGGTGTGGCGGACCGCTATCAGGACATAGCGTTGGCTACCCGTGATA
TTGCTGAAGAGCTTGGCGGCGAATGGGCTGACCGCTTCCTCGTGCTTTACGGTATCGCCGCTCCCGATTC
GCAGCGCATCGCCTTCTATCGCCTTCTTGACGAGTTCTTCTGAGCGGGACTCTGGGGTTCGAAATGACCG
ACCAAGCGACGCCCAACCTGCCATCACGAGATTTCGATTCCACCGCCGCCTTCTATGAAAGGTTGGGCTT
CGGAATCGTTTTCCGGGACGCCGGCTGGATGATCCTCCAGCGCGGGGATCTCATGCTGGAGTTCTTCGCC
CACCCCAACTTGTTTATTGCAGCTTATAATGGTTACAAATAAAGCAATAGCATCACAAATTTCACAAATA
AAGCATTTTTTTCACTGCATTCTAGTTGTGGTTTGTCCAAACTCATCAATGTATCTTATCATGTCTGTAT
ACCGTCGACCTCTAGCTAGAGCTTGGCGTAATCATGGTCATAGCTGTTTCCTGTGTGAAATTGTTATCCG
CTCACAATTCCACACAACATACGAGCCGGAAGCATAAAGTGTAAAGCCTGGGGTGCCTAATGAGTGAGCT
AACTCACATTAATTGCGTTGCGCTCACTGCCCGCTTTCCAGTCGGGAAACCTGTCGTGCCAGCTGCATTA
ATGAATCGGCCAACGCGCGGGGAGAGGCGGTTTGCGTATTGGGCGCTCTTCCGCTTCCTCGCTCACTGAC
TCGCTGCGCTCGGTCGTTCGGCTGCGGCGAGCGGTATCAGCTCACTCAAAGGCGGTAATACGGTTATCCA
CAGAATCAGGGGATAACGCAGGAAAGAACATGTGAGCAAAAGGCCAGCAAAAGGCCAGGAACCGTAAAAA
GGCCGCGTTGCTGGCGTTTTTCCATAGGCTCCGCCCCCCTGACGAGCATCACAAAAATCGACGCTCAAGT
CAGAGGTGGCGAAACCCGACAGGACTATAAAGATACCAGGCGTTTCCCCCTGGAAGCTCCCTCGTGCGCT
CTCCTGTTCCGACCCTGCCGCTTACCGGATACCTGTCCGCCTTTCTCCCTTCGGGAAGCGTGGCGCTTTC
TCATAGCTCACGCTGTAGGTATCTCAGTTCGGTGTAGGTCGTTCGCTCCAAGCTGGGCTGTGTGCACGAA
CCCCCCGTTCAGCCCGACCGCTGCGCCTTATCCGGTAACTATCGTCTTGAGTCCAACCCGGTAAGACACG
ACTTATCGCCACTGGCAGCAGCCACTGGTAACAGGATTAGCAAAGCGAGGTATGTAGGCGGTGCTACAGA
GTTCTTGAAGTGGTGGCCTAACTACGGCTACACTAGAAGAACAGTATTTGGTATCTGCGCTCTGCTGAAG
CCAGTTACCTTCGGAAAAAGAGTTGGTAGCTCTTGATCCGGCAAACAAACCACCGCTGGTAGCGGTGGTT
TTTTTGTTTGCAAGCAGCAGATTACGCGCAGAAAAAAAGGATCTCAAGAAGATCCTTTGATCTTTTCTAC
GGGGTCTGACGCTCAGTGGAACGAAAACTCACGTTAAGGGATTTTGGTCATGAGATTATCAAAAAGGATC
TTCACCTAGATCCTTTTAAATTAAAAATGAAGTTTTAAATCAATCTAAAGTATATATGAGTAAACTTGGT
CTGACAGTTACCAATGCTTAATCAGTGAGGCACCTATCTCAGCGATCTGTCTATTTCGTTCATCCATAGT
TGCCTGACTCCCCGTCGTGTAGATAACTACGATACGGGAGGGCTTACCATCTGGCCCCAGTGCTGCAATG
ATACCGCGAGACCCACGCTCACCGGCTCCAGATTTATCAGCAATAAACCAGCCAGCCGGAAGGGCCGAGC
GCAGAAGTGGTCCTGCAACTTTATCCGCCTCCATCCAGTCTATTAATTGTTGCCGGGAAGCTAGAGTAAG
TAGTTCGCCAGTTAATAGTTTGCGCAACGTTGTTGCCATTGCTACAGGCATCGTGGTGTCACGCTCGTCG
TTTGGTATGGCTTCATTCAGCTCCGGTTCCCAACGATCAAGGCGAGTTACATGATCCCCCATGTTGTGCA
AAAAAGCGGTTAGCTCCTTCGGTCCTCCGATCGTTGTCAGAAGTAAGTTGGCCGCAGTGTTATCACTCAT
GGTTATGGCAGCACTGCATAATTCTCTTACTGTCATGCCATCCGTAAGATGCTTTTCTGTGACTGGTGAG
TACTCAACCAAGTCATTCTGAGAATAGTGTATGCGGCGACCGAGTTGCTCTTGCCCGGCGTCAATACGGG
ATAATACCGCGCCACATAGCAGAACTTTAAAAGTGCTCATCATTGGAAAACGTTCTTCGGGGCGAAAACT
CTCAAGGATCTTACCGCTGTTGAGATCCAGTTCGATGTAACCCACTCGTGCACCCAACTGATCTTCAGCA
TCTTTTACTTTCACCAGCGTTTCTGGGTGAGCAAAAACAGGAAGGCAAAATGCCGCAAAAAAGGGAATAA
GGGCGACACGGAAATGTTGAATACTCATACTCTTCCTTTTTCAATATTATTGAAGCATTTATCAGGGTTA
TTGTCTCATGAGCGGATACATATTTGAATGTATTTAGAAAAATAAACAAATAGGGGTTCCGCG
Features (pLannotate 1.2.2; 26 found; start..end, strand, type, name):
     59..111     -  misc_feature   bom (fragment): basis of mobility region from pBR322
    266..645     +  enhancer       CMV enhancer: human cytomegalovirus immediate early enhancer
    646..849     +  promoter       CMV promoter: human cytomegalovirus (CMV) immediate early promoter
    845..878     +  LTR            5' LTR (truncated) (fragment): truncated 5' long terminal repeat (LTR) from HIV-1
    894..912     +  promoter       T7 promoter: promoter for bacteriophage T7 RNA polymerase
    953..973     +  CDS            capTEV™ (fragment): composite tag for in vivo biotinylation, TEV protease cleavage, and 6xHis tagging
    974..1006    +  CDS            T7 tag (gene 10 leader): leader peptide from bacteriophage T7 gene 10 promotes efficient translation in E. coli
   1010..1033    +  CDS            Xpress™ tag: Xpress™ epitope tag, including an enterokinase recognition and cleavage site
   1040..1756    +  CDS            T-Sapphire: T-Sapphire is a basic (constitutively fluorescent) long stokes shift fluorescent protein published in 2003, derived from Aequorea victoria. It has low acid sensitivity.
   1766..2107    +  CDS            V-SRC (fragment): SRC_AVISR - Experimental evidence at protein level: Swiss-Prot protein existence level 1. This phosphoprotein, required for both the initiation and the maintenance of neoplastic transformation, is a protein kinase that catalyzes the phosphorylation of tyrosine residues in vitro. From Avian sarcoma virus (strain rASV1441).
   2147..2839    +  CDS            TagRFP: TagRFP is a basic (constitutively fluorescent) red fluorescent protein published in 2007, derived from Entacmaea quadricolor. It has very low acid sensitivity.
   2903..2921    -  promoter       SP6 promoter: promoter for bacteriophage SP6 RNA polymerase
   2947..3171    +  polyA_signal   bGH poly(A) signal: bovine growth hormone polyadenylation signal
   3175..3196    +  promoter       SV40 promoter (fragment): SV40 enhancer and early promoter
   3217..3645    +  rep_origin     f1 ori (sequence partly withheld): f1 bacteriophage origin of replication; arrow indicates direction of (+) strand synthesis
   3659..3988    +  promoter       SV40 promoter: SV40 enhancer and early promoter
   4055..4846    +  CDS            neo: KKA2_KLEPN - Also known as kan, nptII. Experimental evidence at protein level: Swiss-Prot protein existence level 1. Resistance to kanamycin, neomycin, paromomycin, ribostamycin, butirosin and gentamicin B. From Klebsiella pneumoniae.
   4870..5028    +  CDS            ble (fragment): BLE_KLEPN - Experimental evidence at protein level: Swiss-Prot protein existence level 1. Binding protein with a strong affinity to the bleomycin family of antibiotics. Binds to CL990; an antimitotic-antibiotic compound. From Klebsiella pneumoniae.
   5023..5144    +  polyA_signal   SV40 poly(A) signal: SV40 polyadenylation signal
   5217..5233    -  protein_bind   lac operator: The lac repressor binds to the lac operator to inhibit transcription in E. coli. This inhibition can be relieved by adding lactose or isopropyl-β-D-thiogalactopyranoside (IPTG). lac repressor encoded by lacI
   5241..5271    -  promoter       lac promoter: promoter for the E. coli lac operon
   5286..5307    -  protein_bind   CAP binding site: CAP binding activates transcription in the presence of cAMP. E. coli catabolite activator protein
   5320..5412    -  CDS            lacI (fragment): lac repressor; lacI; The lac repressor binds to the lac operator to inhibit transcription in E. coli. This inhibition can be relieved by adding lactose or isopropyl-β-D-thiogalactopyranoside (IPTG).
   5595..6183    -  rep_origin     ori: high-copy-number ColE1/pMB1/pBR322/pUC origin of replication
   6354..7214    -  CDS            AmpR: β-lactamase; bla; confers resistance to ampicillin, carbenicillin, and related antibiotics
   7215..7319    -  promoter       AmpR promoter: bla
