[The description below was written by a language model from this plasmid's Addgene catalogue record and pLannotate feature annotations shown in this document.]
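Description:
pcDNA3-Tsapphire-StagRFP-SrcAR is a mammalian expression plasmid of about 7.3 kb built on the Invitrogen pcDNA3 backbone. It encodes a genetically encoded FRET biosensor for Src tyrosine kinase activity. It is maintained in E. coli at high copy through a ColE1/pUC-type origin with ampicillin selection (AmpR with its own bla promoter), and it also carries an f1 origin. For mammalian cells, an SV40 early promoter drives the neomycin phosphotransferase gene, followed by an SV40 polyadenylation signal, allowing G418 selection of stable transfectants.

The roughly 1.8 kb reporter was cloned between BamHI and EcoRI sites and is expressed from the CMV immediate-early enhancer and promoter, with the bovine growth hormone poly(A) signal terminating the transcript. Flanking T7 and SP6 promoters come from the backbone. The open reading frame begins with backbone-derived 6xHis, T7 gene 10 leader and Xpress epitope tags. T-Sapphire, a long-Stokes-shift green Aequorea-derived protein, follows as the FRET donor. Next comes a central segment annotated as a Src-derived fragment, and the reading frame ends with a C-terminal red acceptor. The annotation software labels this acceptor TagRFP, but the record names it StagRFP, which the associated publication title indicates is a rationally enhanced red fluorescent protein.

The record does not detail the sensing module between the fluorophores beyond the Src-homologous fragment, and short unannotated stretches flank that fragment. As a FRET-based activity reporter, it presumably converts Src-dependent phosphorylation into a change in energy transfer between the green donor and red acceptor. The stated purpose is live-cell reporting of Src activity with a long-Stokes-shift green-red pair suited to multiplexed imaging applications.
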