Addgene plasmid #173018: pcDNA3-Tsapphire-StagRFP-SrcAR
Purpose: Long-Stokes-shift green-red FRET-based Src activity reporter for multiplexed imaging applications.
Depositing lab: Jin Zhang. Depositing organization: University of California, San Diego (UCSD). Publication: A rationally enhanced red fluorescent protein expands the utility of FRET biosensors. Mo GCH, Posner C, Rodriguez EA, Sun T, Zhang J. Nat Commun. 2020 Apr 15;11(1):1848. doi: 10.1038/s41467-020-15687-x. PubMed 32296061.
Backbone
  Vector backbone: pcDNA3
  Backbone manufacturer: Invitrogen
  Backbone size w/o insert (bp): 5517
  Total vector size (bp): 7320
  Vector type: Mammalian Expression
  Selectable markers: Neomycin (select with G418)
Growth in bacteria
  Bacterial resistance: Ampicillin, 100 μg/mL
  Growth temperature: 37°C
  Growth strain: DH5alpha
  Copy number: High Copy
Gene/Insert
  Gene/Insert name: Tsapphire-StagRFP-SrcAR
  Insert size (bp): 1803
  Promoter: CMV
  Tag / fusion protein: 6xHIS - T7 tag (gene 10 leader) - Xpress (TM) tag (N terminal on backbone); T-sapphire (N terminal on insert); StagRFP (C terminal on insert)
  Cloning method: Restriction Enzyme; 5′ cloning site BamHI (not destroyed); 3′ cloning site EcoRI (not destroyed)
  Sequencing primers: 5′ CMV forward; 3′ BGH reverse
Terms and licenses: Academic/Nonprofit Terms; Industry Terms: Not Available to Industry
How to cite: pcDNA3-Tsapphire-StagRFP-SrcAR was a gift from Jin Zhang (Addgene plasmid # 173018 ; http://n2t.net/addgene:173018 ; RRID:Addgene_173018)
